>Addgene plasmid #207209 | pFUW-TetO-EYA1 | addgene full sequence | sequence record 411208 | Addgene NGS Result
CGATGTACGGGCCAGATATACGCGTTGACATTGATTATTGACTAGTTATTAATAGTAATCAATTACGGGG
TCATTAGTTCATAGCCCATATATGGAGTTCCGCGTTACATAACTTACGGTAAATGGCCCGCCTGGCTGAC
CGCCCAACGACCCCCGCCCATTGACGTCAATAATGACGTATGTTCCCATAGTAACGCCAATAGGGACTTT
CCATTGACGTCAATGGGTGGAGTATTTACGGTAAACTGCCCACTTGGCAGTACATCAAGTGTATCATATG
CCAAGTACGCCCCCTATTGACGTCAATGACGGTAAATGGCCCGCCTGGCATTATGCCCAGTACATGACCT
TATGGGACTTTCCTACTTGGCAGTACATCTACGTATTAGTCATCGCTATTACCATGGTGATGCGGTTTTG
GCAGTACATCAATGGGCGTGGATAGCGGTTTGACTCACGGGGATTTCCAAGTCTCCACCCCATTGACGTC
AATGGGAGTTTGTTTTGGCACCAAAATCAACGGGACTTTCCAAAATGTCGTAACAACTCCGCCCCATTGA
CGCAAATGGGCGGTAGGCGTGTACGGTGGGAGGTCTATATAAGCAGCGCGTTTTGCCTGTACTGGGTCTC
TCTGGTTAGACCAGATCTGAGCCTGGGAGCTCTCTGGCTAACTAGGGAACCCACTGCTTAAGCCTCAATA
AAGCTTGCCTTGAGTGCTTCAAGTAGTGTGTGCCCGTCTGTTGTGTGACTCTGGTAACTAGAGATCCCTC
AGACCCTTTTAGTCAGTGTGGAAAATCTCTAGCAGTGGCGCCCGAACAGGGACTTGAAAGCGAAAGGGAA
ACCAGAGGAGCTCTCTCGACGCAGGACTCGGCTTGCTGAAGCGCGCACGGCAAGAGGCGAGGGGCGGCGA
CTGGTGAGTACGCCAAAAATTTTGACTAGCGGAGGCTAGAAGGAGAGAGATGGGTGCGAGAGCGTCAGTA
TTAAGCGGGGGAGAATTAGATCGCGATGGGAAAAAATTCGGTTAAGGCCAGGGGGAAAGAAAAAATATAA
ATTAAAACATATAGTATGGGCAAGCAGGGAGCTAGAACGATTCGCAGTTAATCCTGGCCTGTTAGAAACA
TCAGAAGGCTGTAGACAAATACTGGGACAGCTACAACCATCCCTTCAGACAGGATCAGAAGAACTTAGAT
CATTATATAATACAGTAGCAACCCTCTATTGTGTGCATCAAAGGATAGAGATAAAAGACACCAAGGAAGC
TTTAGACAAGATAGAGGAAGAGCAAAACAAAAGTAAGACCACCGCACAGCAAGCGGCCGCTGATCTTCAG
ACCTGGAGGAGGAGATATGAGGGACAATTGGAGAAGTGAATTATATAAATATAAAGTAGTAAAAATTGAA
CCATTAGGAGTAGCACCCACCAAGGCAAAGAGAAGAGTGGTGCAGAGAGAAAAAAGAGCAGTGGGAATAG
GAGCTTTGTTCCTTGGGTTCTTGGGAGCAGCAGGAAGCACTATGGGCGCAGCGTCAATGACGCTGACGGT
ACAGGCCAGACAATTATTGTCTGGTATAGTGCAGCAGCAGAACAATTTGCTGAGGGCTATTGAGGCGCAA
CAGCATCTGTTGCAACTCACAGTCTGGGGCATCAAGCAGCTCCAGGCAAGAATCCTGGCTGTGGAAAGAT
ACCTAAAGGATCAACAGCTCCTGGGGATTTGGGGTTGCTCTGGAAAACTCATTTGCACCACTGCTGTGCC
TTGGAATGCTAGTTGGAGTAATAAATCTCTGGAACAGATTTGGAATCACACGACCTGGATGGAGTGGGAC
AGAGAAATTAACAATTACACAAGCTTAATACACTCCTTAATTGAAGAATCGCAAAACCAGCAAGAAAAGA
ATGAACAAGAATTATTGGAATTAGATAAATGGGCAAGTTTGTGGAATTGGTTTAACATAACAAATTGGCT
GTGGTATATAAAATTATTCATAATGATAGTAGGAGGCTTGGTAGGTTTAAGAATAGTTTTTGCTGTACTT
TCTATAGTGAATAGAGTTAGGCAGGGATATTCACCATTATCGTTTCAGACCCACCTCCCAACCCCGAGGG
GACCCGACAGGCCCGAAGGAATAGAAGAAGAAGGTGGAGAGAGAGACAGAGACAGATCCATTCGATTAGT
GAACGGATCGGCACTGCGTGCGCCAATTCTGCAGACAAATGGCAGTATTCATCCACAATTTTAAAAGAAA
AGGGGGGATTGGGGGGTACAGTGCAGGGGAAAGAATAGTAGACATAATAGCAACAGACATACAAACTAAA
GAATTACAAAAACAAATTACAAAAATTCAAAATTTTCGGGTTTATTACAGGGACAGCAGAGATCCAGTTT
GGTTAGATCTCGAGTTTACCACTCCCTATCAGTGATAGAGAAAAGTGAAAGTCGAGTTTACCACTCCCTA
TCAGTGATAGAGAAAAGTGAAAGTCGAGTTTACCACTCCCTATCAGTGATAGAGAAAAGTGAAAGTCGAG
TTTACCACTCCCTATCAGTGATAGAGAAAAGTGAAAGTCGAGTTTACCACTCCCTATCAGTGATAGAGAA
AAGTGAAAGTCGAGTTTACCACTCCCTATCAGTGATAGAGAAAAGTGAAAGTCGAGCTCGGTACCCGGGT
CGAGGTAGGCGTGTACGGTGGGAGGCCTATATAAGCAGAGCTCGTTTAGTGAACCGTCAGATCGCCTGGA
GACGCCATCCACGCTGTTTTGACCTCCATAGAAGACACCGGGACCGATCCAGCCTCCGCGGCCCCGAATT
CACCGGTTCTAGAATGGAAATGCAGGATCTAACCAGCCCGCATAGCCGTCTGAGTGGTAGTAGTGAATCC
CCCAGTGGCCCCAAACTCGGTAACTCTCATATAAATAGTAATTCCATGACTCCCAATGGCACCGAAGTTA
AAACAGAGCCAATGAGCAGCAGTGAAACAGCTTCAACGACAGCCGACGGGTCTTTAAACAATTTCTCAGG
TTCAGCAATTGGGAGCAGTAGTTTCAGCCCACGACCAACTCACCAGTTCTCTCCACCACAGATTTACCCT
TCCAACAGACCATACCCACATATTCTCCCTACCCCTTCCTCACAAACTATGGCTGCATATGGGCAAACAC
AGTTTACCACAGGAATGCAACAAGCTACAGCCTATGCCACGTACCCACAGCCAGGACAGCCGTACGGCAT
TTCCTCATATGGTGCATTGTGGGCAGGCATCAAGACTGAAGGTGGATTGTCACAGTCTCAGTCACCTGGA
CAGACAGGATTTCTCAGCTATGGCACAAGCTTCAGTACCCCTCAACCTGGACAGGCACCATACAGCTACC
AGATGCAAGGTAGCAGTTTTACAACATCATCAGGAATATATACAGGAAATAATTCACTCACAAATTCCTC
TGGATTTAATAGTTCACAGCAGGACTATCCGTCTTATCCCAGTTTTGGCCAGGGTCAGTACGCACAGTAT
TATAACAGCTCACCGTATCCAGCACATTATATGACCAGCAGCAACACCAGCCCAACGACACCATCCACCA
ATGCCACTTACCAGCTTCAAGAACCGCCATCTGGCATCACCAGCCAAGCAGTTACGGATCCCACAGCAGA
GTACAGCACAATCCACAGCCCATCAACACCCATTAAAGATTCAGATTCTGATCGATTGCGTCGAGGTTCA
GATGGGAAATCACGTGGACGGGGCCGAAGAAACAATAATCCTTCACCTCCCCCAGATTCTGATCTTGAGA
GAGTGTTCATCTGGGACTTGGATGAGACAATCATTGTTTTCCACTCCTTGCTTACTGGGTCCTACGCCAA
CAGATATGGGAGGGATCCACCCACTTCAGTTTCCCTTGGACTGCGAATGGAAGAAATGATTTTCAACTTG
GCAGACACACATTTATTTTTTAATGACTTAGAAGAATGTGACCAAGTCCATATAGATGATGTTTCTTCAG
ATGATAACGGACAGGACCTAAGCACATATAACTTTGGAACAGATGGCTTTCCTGCTGCAGCAACCAGTGC
TAACTTATGTTTGGCAACTGGTGTACGGGGCGGTGTGGACTGGATGAGAAAGTTGGCCTTCCGCTACAGA
CGGGTAAAAGAGATCTACAACACCTACAAAAATAATGTTGGAGGTCTGCTTGGTCCAGCTAAGAGGGAAG
CCTGGCTGCAGTTGAGGGCCGAAATTGAAGCCCTGACCGACTCCTGGTTGACACTGGCCCTGAAAGCACT
CTCGCTCATTCACTCCCGGACAAACTGTGTGAATATTTTAGTAACAACTACTCAGCTCATCCCAGCATTG
GCGAAAGTCCTGCTGTATGGGTTAGGAATTGTATTTCCAATAGAAAATATTTACAGTGCAACTAAAATAG
GAAAAGAAAGCTGTTTTGAGAGAATAATTCAAAGGTTTGGAAGAAAAGTGGTGTATGTTGTTATAGGAGA
TGGTGTAGAAGAAGAACAAGGAGCAAAAAAGCACGCGATGCCCTTCTGGAGGATCTCCAGCCACTCGGAC
CTCATGGCCCTGCACCATGCCTTGGAACTGGAGTACCTGTAATTCGAAGATATCAAGCTTATCGATAATC
AACCTCTGGATTACAAAATTTGTGAAAGATTGACTGGTATTCTTAACTATGTTGCTCCTTTTACGCTATG
TGGATACGCTGCTTTAATGCCTTTGTATCATGCTATTGCTTCCCGTATGGCTTTCATTTTCTCCTCCTTG
TATAAATCCTGGTTGCTGTCTCTTTATGAGGAGTTGTGGCCCGTTGTCAGGCAACGTGGCGTGGTGTGCA
CTGTGTTTGCTGACGCAACCCCCACTGGTTGGGGCATTGCCACCACCTGTCAGCTCCTTTCCGGGACTTT
CGCTTTCCCCCTCCCTATTGCCACGGCGGAACTCATCGCCGCCTGCCTTGCCCGCTGCTGGACAGGGGCT
CGGCTGTTGGGCACTGACAATTCCGTGGTGTTGTCGGGGAAATCATCGTCCTTTCCTTGGCTGCTCGCCT
GTGTTGCCACCTGGATTCTGCGCGGGACGTCCTTCTGCTACGTCCCTTCGGCCCTCAATCCAGCGGACCT
TCCTTCCCGCGGCCTGCTGCCGGCTCTGCGGCCTCTTCCGCGTCTTCGCCTTCGCCCTCAGACGAGTCGG
ATCTCCCTTTGGGCCGCCTCCCCGCATCGATACCGTCGACCTCGAGACCTAGAAAAACATGGAGCAATCA
CAAGTAGCAATACAGCAGCTACCAATGCTGATTGTGCCTGGCTAGAAGCACAAGAGGAGGAGGAGGTGGG
TTTTCCAGTCACACCTCAGGTACCTTTAAGACCAATGACTTACAAGGCAGCTGTAGATCTTAGCCACTTT
TTAAAAGAAAAGGGGGGACTGGAAGGGCTAATTCACTCCCAACGAAGACAAGATATCCTTGATCTGTGGA
TCTACCACACACAAGGCTACTTCCCTGATTGGCAGAACTACACACCAGGGCCAGGGATCAGATATCCACT
GACCTTTGGATGGTGCTACAAGCTAGTACCAGTTGAGCAAGAGAAGGTAGAAGAAGCCAATGAAGGAGAG
AACACCCGCTTGTTACACCCTGTGAGCCTGCATGGGATGGATGACCCGGAGAGAGAAGTATTAGAGTGGA
GGTTTGACAGCCGCCTAGCATTTCATCACATGGCCCGAGAGCTGCATCCGGACTGTACTGGGTCTCTCTG
GTTAGACCAGATCTGAGCCTGGGAGCTCTCTGGCTAACTAGGGAACCCACTGCTTAAGCCTCAATAAAGC
TTGCCTTGAGTGCTTCAAGTAGTGTGTGCCCGTCTGTTGTGTGACTCTGGTAACTAGAGATCCCTCAGAC
CCTTTTAGTCAGTGTGGAAAATCTCTAGCAGGGCCCGTTTAAACCCGCTGATCAGCCTCGACTGTGCCTT
CTAGTTGCCAGCCATCTGTTGTTTGCCCCTCCCCCGTGCCTTCCTTGACCCTGGAAGGTGCCACTCCCAC
TGTCCTTTCCTAATAAAATGAGGAAATTGCATCGCATTGTCTGAGTAGGTGTCATTCTATTCTGGGGGGT
GGGGTGGGGCAGGACAGCAAGGGGGAGGATTGGGAAGACAATAGCAGGCATGCTGGGGATGCGGTGGGCT
CTATGGCTTCTGAGGCGGAAAGAACCAGCTGGGGCTCTAGGGGGTATCCCC
[124 nt withheld, positions 6212-6335]
C
[91 nt withheld, positions 6337-6427]
A
[49 nt withheld, positions 6429-6477]
CCTTTGACGTTGGAGTCCACGTTCTTT
[37 nt withheld, positions 6505-6541]
ACCCTATCTCGGTCTATTCTTTTGATTTATAAGGGATTTTGCCGATTTCGGCCTATTGGTTAAAAAATGA
GCTGATTTAACAAAAATTTAACGCGAATTAATTCTGTGGAATGTGTGTCAGTTAGGGTGTGGAAAGTCCC
CAGGCTCCCCAGCAGGCAGAAGTATGCAAAGCATGCATCTCAATTAGTCAGCAACCAGGTGTGGAAAGTC
CCCAGGCTCCCCAGCAGGCAGAAGTATGCAAAGCATGCATCTCAATTAGTCAGCAACCATAGTCCCGCCC
CTAACTCCGCCCATCCCGCCCCTAACTCCGCCCAGTTCCGCCCATTCTCCGCCCCATGGCTGACTAATTT
TTTTTATTTATGCAGAGGCCGAGGCCGCCTCTGCCTCTGAGCTATTCCAGAAGTAGTGAGGAGGCTTTTT
TGGAGGCCTAGGCTTTTGCAAAAAGCTCCCGGGAGCTTGTATATCCATTTTCGGATCTGATCAGCACGTG
TTGACAATTAATCATCGGCATAGTATATCGGCATAGTATAATACGACAAGGTGAGGAACTAAACCATGGC
CAAGTTGACCAGTGCCGTTCCGGTGCTCACCGCGCGCGACGTCGCCGGAGCGGTCGAGTTCTGGACCGAC
CGGCTCGGGTTCTCCCGGGACTTCGTGGAGGACGACTTCGCCGGTGTGGTCCGGGACGACGTGACCCTGT
TCATCAGCGCGGTCCAGGACCAGGTGGTGCCGGACAACACCCTGGCCTGGGTGTGGGTGCGCGGCCTGGA
CGAGCTGTACGCCGAGTGGTCGGAGGTCGTGTCCACGAACTTCCGGGACGCCTCCGGGCCGGCCATGACC
GAGATCGGCGAGCAGCCGTGGGGGCGGGAGTTCGCCCTGCGCGACCCGGCCGGCAACTGCGTGCACTTCG
TGGCCGAGGAGCAGGACTGACACGTGCTACGAGATTTCGATTCCACCGCCGCCTTCTATGAAAGGTTGGG
CTTCGGAATCGTTTTCCGGGACGCCGGCTGGATGATCCTCCAGCGCGGGGATCTCATGCTGGAGTTCTTC
GCCCACCCCAACTTGTTTATTGCAGCTTATAATGGTTACAAATAAAGCAATAGCATCACAAATTTCACAA
ATAAAGCATTTTTTTCACTGCATTCTAGTTGTGGTTTGTCCAAACTCATCAATGTATCTTATCATGTCTG
TATACCGTCGACCTCTAGCTAGAGCTTGGCGTAATCATGGTCATAGCTGTTTCCTGTGTGAAATTGTTAT
CCGCTCACAATTCCACACAACATACGAGCCGGAAGCATAAAGTGTAAAGCCTGGGGTGCCTAATGAGTGA
GCTAACTCACATTAATTGCGTTGCGCTCACTGCCCGCTTTCCAGTCGGGAAACCTGTCGTGCCAGCTGCA
TTAATGAATCGGCCAACGCGCGGGGAGAGGCGGTTTGCGTATTGGGCGCTCTTCCGCTTCCTCGCTCACT
GACTCGCTGCGCTCGGTCGTTCGGCTGCGGCGAGCGGTATCAGCTCACTCAAAGGCGGTAATACGGTTAT
CCACAGAATCAGGGGATAACGCAGGAAAGAACATGTGAGCAAAAGGCCAGCAAAAGGCCAGGAACCGTAA
AAAGGCCGCGTTGCTGGCGTTTTTCCATAGGCTCCGCCCCCCTGACGAGCATCACAAAAATCGACGCTCA
AGTCAGAGGTGGCGAAACCCGACAGGACTATAAAGATACCAGGCGTTTCCCCCTGGAAGCTCCCTCGTGC
GCTCTCCTGTTCCGACCCTGCCGCTTACCGGATACCTGTCCGCCTTTCTCCCTTCGGGAAGCGTGGCGCT
TTCTCATAGCTCACGCTGTAGGTATCTCAGTTCGGTGTAGGTCGTTCGCTCCAAGCTGGGCTGTGTGCAC
GAACCCCCCGTTCAGCCCGACCGCTGCGCCTTATCCGGTAACTATCGTCTTGAGTCCAACCCGGTAAGAC
ACGACTTATCGCCACTGGCAGCAGCCACTGGTAACAGGATTAGCAGAGCGAGGTATGTAGGCGGTGCTAC
AGAGTTCTTGAAGTGGTGGCCTAACTACGGCTACACTAGAAGAACAGTATTTGGTATCTGCGCTCTGCTG
AAGCCAGTTACCTTCGGAAAAAGAGTTGGTAGCTCTTGATCCGGCAAACAAACCACCGCTGGTAGCGGTG
GTTTTTTTGTTTGCAAGCAGCAGATTACGCGCAGAAAAAAAGGATCTCAAGAAGATCCTTTGATCTTTTC
TACGGGGTCTGACGCTCAGTGGAACGAAAACTCACGTTAAGGGATTTTGGTCATGAGATTATCAAAAAGG
ATCTTCACCTAGATCCTTTTAAATTAAAAATGAAGTTTTAAATCAATCTAAAGTATATATGAGTAAACTT
GGTCTGACAGTTACCAATGCTTAATCAGTGAGGCACCTATCTCAGCGATCTGTCTATTTCGTTCATCCAT
AGTTGCCTGACTCCCCGTCGTGTAGATAACTACGATACGGGAGGGCTTACCATCTGGCCCCAGTGCTGCA
ATGATACCGCGAGACCCACGCTCACCGGCTCCAGATTTATCAGCAATAAACCAGCCAGCCGGAAGGGCCG
AGCGCAGAAGTGGTCCTGCAACTTTATCCGCCTCCATCCAGTCTATTAATTGTTGCCGGGAAGCTAGAGT
AAGTAGTTCGCCAGTTAATAGTTTGCGCAACGTTGTTGCCATTGCTACAGGCATCGTGGTGTCACGCTCG
TCGTTTGGTATGGCTTCATTCAGCTCCGGTTCCCAACGATCAAGGCGAGTTACATGATCCCCCATGTTGT
GCAAAAAAGCGGTTAGCTCCTTCGGTCCTCCGATCGTTGTCAGAAGTAAGTTGGCCGCAGTGTTATCACT
CATGGTTATGGCAGCACTGCATAATTCTCTTACTGTCATGCCATCCGTAAGATGCTTTTCTGTGACTGGT
GAGTACTCAACCAAGTCATTCTGAGAATAGTGTATGCGGCGACCGAGTTGCTCTTGCCCGGCGTCAATAC
GGGATAATACCGCGCCACATAGCAGAACTTTAAAAGTGCTCATCATTGGAAAACGTTCTTCGGGGCGAAA
ACTCTCAAGGATCTTACCGCTGTTGAGATCCAGTTCGATGTAACCCACTCGTGCACCCAACTGATCTTCA
GCATCTTTTACTTTCACCAGCGTTTCTGGGTGAGCAAAAACAGGAAGGCAAAATGCCGCAAAAAAGGGAA
TAAGGGCGACACGGAAATGTTGAATACTCATACTCTTCCTTTTTCAATATTATTGAAGCATTTATCAGGG
TTATTGTCTCATGAGCGGATACATATTTGAATGTATTTAGAAAAATAAACAAATAGGGGTTCCGCGCACA
TTTCCCCGAAAAGTGCCACCTGACGTCGACGGATCGGGAGATCTCCCGATCCCCTATGGTGCACTCTCAG
TACAATCTGCTCTGATGCCGCATAGTTAAGCCAGTATCTGCTCCCTGCTTGTGTGTTGGAGGTCGCTGAG
TAGTGCGCGAGCAAAATTTAAGCTACAACAAGGCAAGGCTTGACCGACAATTGCATGAAGAATCTGCTTA
GGGTTAGGCGTTTTGCGCTGCTTCG
Features (pLannotate 1.2.2; 31 found; start..end, strand, type, name):
     27..406     +  enhancer       CMV enhancer: human cytomegalovirus immediate early enhancer
    407..606     +  promoter       CMV promoter: human cytomegalovirus (CMV) immediate early promoter
    624..804     +  LTR            5' LTR (truncated): truncated 5' long terminal repeat (LTR) from HIV-1
    851..976     +  misc_feature   HIV-1 Ψ: packaging signal of human immunodeficiency virus type 1
    960..1323    +  CDS            HIV-1 gag (fragment): gag protein from human immunodeficiency virus 1; gag
   1469..1702    +  misc_feature   RRE: The Rev response element (RRE) of HIV-1 allows for Rev-dependent mRNA export from the nucleus to the cytoplasm.
   2079..2179    +  CDS            Rev (fragment): human immunodeficiency virus 1 (HIV-1) Rev protein; rev; enhances nuclear export of unspliced and incompletely spliced viral mRNAs
   2229..2346    +  misc_feature   cPPT/CTS: central polypurine tract and central termination sequence of HIV-1
   2403..2646    +  protein_bind   tetracycline response element (fragment): contains seven copies of the tetracycline operator tetO tetracycline repressor TetR
   2664..2702    +  promoter       minimal CMV promoter: human cytomegalovirus (CMV) immediate early promoter
   2814..4589    +  CDS            EYA1: EYA1_HUMAN - Experimental evidence at protein level: Swiss-Prot protein existence level 1. Functions both as protein phosphatase and as transcriptional coactivator for SIX1, and probably also for SIX2, SIX4 and SIX5 (By similarity). Tyrosine phosphatase that dephosphorylates 'Tyr-142' of histone H2AX (H2AXY142ph) and promotes efficient DNA repair via the recruitment of DNA repair complexes containing MDC1. 'Tyr-142' phosphorylation of histone H2AX plays a central role in DNA repair and acts as a mark that distinguishes between apoptotic and repair responses to genotoxic stress (PubMed:19234442
   4599..4617    +  misc_feature   MCS (fragment): pBluescript multiple cloning site
   4617..5205    +  misc_feature   WPRE: woodchuck hepatitis virus posttranscriptional regulatory element
   5142..5723    +  CDS            nef (fragment): NEF_HV1H2 - Experimental evidence at protein level: Swiss-Prot protein existence level 1. Extracellular Nef protein targets CD4(+) T-lymphocytes for apoptosis by interacting with CXCR4 surface receptors. From Human immunodeficiency virus type 1 group M subtype B (isolate HXB2) (HIV-1).
   5730..5910    +  LTR            5' LTR (truncated): truncated 5' long terminal repeat (LTR) from HIV-1
   5942..6166    +  polyA_signal   bGH poly(A) signal: bovine growth hormone polyadenylation signal
   6170..6191    +  promoter       SV40 promoter (fragment): SV40 enhancer and early promoter
   6212..6640    +  rep_origin     f1 ori (sequence partly withheld): f1 bacteriophage origin of replication; arrow indicates direction of (+) strand synthesis
   6654..6983    +  promoter       SV40 promoter: SV40 enhancer and early promoter
   7031..7078    +  promoter       EM7 promoter: synthetic bacterial promoter&nbsp
   7097..7471    +  CDS            BleoR: antibiotic-binding protein; Sh ble from Streptoalloteichus hindustanus; confers resistance to bleomycin, phleomycin, and Zeocin™
   7481..7606    +  CDS            ble (fragment): BLE_KLEPN - Experimental evidence at protein level: Swiss-Prot protein existence level 1. Binding protein with a strong affinity to the bleomycin family of antibiotics. Binds to CL990; an antimitotic-antibiotic compound. From Klebsiella pneumoniae.
   7601..7722    +  polyA_signal   SV40 poly(A) signal: SV40 polyadenylation signal
   7795..7811    -  protein_bind   lac operator: The lac repressor binds to the lac operator to inhibit transcription in E. coli. This inhibition can be relieved by adding lactose or isopropyl-β-D-thiogalactopyranoside (IPTG). lac repressor encoded by lacI
   7819..7849    -  promoter       lac promoter: promoter for the E. coli lac operon
   7864..7885    -  protein_bind   CAP binding site: CAP binding activates transcription in the presence of cAMP. E. coli catabolite activator protein
   7898..7990    -  CDS            lacI (fragment): lac repressor; lacI; The lac repressor binds to the lac operator to inhibit transcription in E. coli. This inhibition can be relieved by adding lactose or isopropyl-β-D-thiogalactopyranoside (IPTG).
   8173..8761    -  rep_origin     ori: high-copy-number ColE1/pMB1/pBR322/pUC origin of replication
   8932..9792    -  CDS            AmpR: β-lactamase; bla; confers resistance to ampicillin, carbenicillin, and related antibiotics
   9793..9897    -  promoter       AmpR promoter: bla
   9956..10008   -  misc_feature   bom (fragment): basis of mobility region from pBR322
