[The description below was written by a language model from this plasmid's Addgene catalogue record and pLannotate feature annotations shown in this document.]
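Description:
pFUW-TetO-EYA1 is a lentiviral transfer plasmid of about 10.1 kb, built on the pFUW-TetO backbone, for doxycycline-inducible expression of human EYA1 in mammalian cells. It is maintained in E. coli through a high-copy ColE1/pUC-type origin and selected with ampicillin via the β-lactamase gene; an f1 origin is also present. Outside the viral region the backbone carries an SV40 promoter/EM7 promoter–driven bleomycin/Zeocin resistance cassette with an SV40 polyadenylation signal.

The viral genome is transcribed in packaging cells from a CMV enhancer/promoter fused to a truncated HIV-1 5' LTR. It contains the Ψ packaging signal with a gag fragment, the Rev response element for Rev-dependent nuclear export, and the cPPT/CTS. The downstream LTR is also annotated as truncated and is followed by a bGH polyadenylation signal. Between these elements sits the payload: a tetracycline response element made of tetO repeats joined to a minimal CMV promoter, followed by the EYA1 coding sequence and a WPRE that enhances transcript expression. The "CMV" promoter listed in the catalogue entry presumably refers to this TetO–minimal CMV unit, which is largely silent on its own and is activated when a tetracycline-controlled transactivator binds in the presence of doxycycline. No transactivator is annotated on this plasmid, so it must be supplied separately. No epitope tag or reporter is annotated.

EYA1 is a tyrosine phosphatase and a transcriptional coactivator of SIX-family factors. The associated publication describes screening of transcription factors underlying dendritic cell diversity, which suggests the construct served as one candidate in such a lentiviral screen.
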