Addgene plasmid #207209: pFUW-TetO-EYA1
Purpose: doxycycline-inducible expression of Human EYA1 in mammalian cells
Depositing lab: Filipe Pereira. Depositing organization: Center for Neuroscience and Cell Biology, University of Coimbra. Publication: Anchored screening identifies transcription factor blueprints underlying dendritic cell diversity and subset-specific anti-tumor immunity. Henriques-Oliveira L, Altman AR, Kurochkin I, Ascic E, Halitzki E, Matei A, Pértiga-Cabral D, Ulmert I, Holst S, Nair MS, Cunha PP, Park S, Vergani S, Kharas MG, Yuan J, Lahl K, Rosa FF, Pires CF, Pereira C-F. Immunity. 58, 1-20. October 2025. 10.1016/j.immuni.2025.08.001.
Backbone
  Vector backbone: pFUW-TetO
  Vector type: Mammalian Expression, Lentiviral
Growth in bacteria
  Bacterial resistance: Ampicillin, 100 μg/mL
  Growth temperature: 37°C
  Growth strain: NEB Stable
  Copy number: High Copy
Gene/Insert
  Gene/Insert name: pFUW-TetO-EYA1
  Species: H. sapiens (human)
  Promoter: CMV
  Cloning method: Restriction Enzyme; 5′ cloning site XbaI (unknown if destroyed); 3′ cloning site BstBI (unknown if destroyed)
  Sequencing primers: 5′ TCCACGCTGTTTTGACCTCC
Terms and licenses: Academic/Nonprofit Terms; Industry Terms: Not Available to Industry
How to cite: pFUW-TetO-EYA1 was a gift from Filipe Pereira (Addgene plasmid # 207209 ; http://n2t.net/addgene:207209 ; RRID:Addgene_207209)
